Addgene plasmid #32229: LHP1480 - TOPO-TAP-tag
Depositing lab: Linda Hicke. Depositing organization: Northwestern University.
Backbone
  Vector backbone: TOPO
  Backbone manufacturer: Invitrogen
  Vector type: Cloning
Growth in bacteria
  Bacterial resistance: Ampicillin and Kanamycin, 100 & 50 μg/mL
  Growth temperature: 37°C
  Growth strain: DH5alpha
  Copy number: High Copy
Gene/Insert
  Gene/Insert name: TAP tag
  Promoter: P-lac
  Cloning method: TOPO Cloning
  Sequencing primers: 5′ M13 reverse; 3′ M13 forward
Terms and licenses: Academic/Nonprofit Terms; Industry Terms: Not Available to Industry
Depositor comments: The TAP tag consists of calmodulin binding peptide (CBP) from the N-terminal, followed by tobacco etch virus protease (TEV protease) cleavage site and Protein A, which binds tightly to IgG.
How to cite: LHP1480 - TOPO-TAP-tag was a gift from Linda Hicke (Addgene plasmid # 32229 ; http://n2t.net/addgene:32229 ; RRID:Addgene_32229)
