[The description below was written by a language model from this plasmid's Addgene catalogue record.]
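Description:
LHP1480 - TOPO-TAP-tag is a bacterial cloning plasmid built on an Invitrogen TOPO backbone, into which the coding sequence for the tandem affinity purification (TAP) tag was inserted by TOPO cloning. It is maintained as a high-copy plasmid in E. coli and carries resistance to both ampicillin and kanamycin, so either or both drugs can be used for selection. The record lists the lac promoter (P-lac) as the promoter adjacent to the insert, and M13 reverse and M13 forward priming sites flank the cloning site, allowing the insert to be sequenced from both sides. No feature table is provided, so the origin of replication, the orientation of the insert relative to P-lac and the overall plasmid size are not stated.

The payload is the TAP tag itself, described as a modular cassette with a calmodulin binding peptide (CBP) at the N-terminal end, followed by a tobacco etch virus (TEV) protease cleavage site and then Protein A, which binds IgG tightly. In a TAP scheme these parts work together in two steps: a tagged protein and its partners are first captured on IgG through Protein A, released by TEV cleavage, and then purified a second time through the calcium-dependent binding of CBP to calmodulin, yielding relatively clean native complexes. Because the vector type is listed as cloning rather than expression, this plasmid most plausibly serves as a sequence-verified source or PCR template of the TAP module for subcloning or fusing to genes of interest, although the record does not spell out a specific downstream application or target organism.
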