>Addgene plasmid #32229 | LHP1480 - TOPO-TAP-tag | addgene partial sequence | sequence record 37869 | M13rev
CTCGGACCACTAGTAACGGCCGCCAGTGTGCTGGAATTCGCCCTTCCCAATGCGGCCGCCGGTTGACTTC
CCCGCGGAATTCGCGTCTACTTTCGGCGCCTGAGCACCATTTAGCTTTTTAGCTTCTGCTAAAAGGTTAG
CGCTTTGGCTTGGGTCATCTTTTAAACTTTGGATGAAGGCGTTTCGTTGTTCTTCGTTTAAGTTAGGTAA
ATGTAAGATCTCATAGAACGCGTTTTGTTGTTCTTTGTTGAATTTGTTGTCTACTTTCGGCGCCTGAGCA
TCATTTAGCTTTTTAGCTTCTGCTAAAAGGTTAGCGCTTTGGCTTGGGTCATCTTTTAAACTTTGGATGA
AGGCGTTTCGTTGTTCTTCGTTTAAGTTAGGTAAATGTAAGATCTCATAGAACGCGTTTTGTTGTTCTTT
GTTGAATTTGTTGTCCACGGCTTCATCGTGTTGCGCAAGAGCCGCGGTTTTGAGCTCACCCTGAAAATAC
AAATTCTCGCTAGCAGTAGTTGGAATATCATAATCAAGTGCCCCGGAGGATGAGATTTTCTTAAAGCGGT
TGGCTGCTGAGACGGCTATGAAATTCTTTTTCCATCTTCTCTTGCGGCCGCATTGGGAAGGGCGAATTCT
GCAGATATCCATCACACTGGCGGCCGCTCGAGCATGCATCTAGAGGGCCCAATTCGCCCTATAGTGAGTC
GTATTACAATTCACTGGCCGTCGTTTTACAACGTCGTGACTGGGAAAACCCTGGCGTTACCCAACTTAAT
CGCCTTGCAGCACATCCCCCTTTCGCCAGCTGGCGTAATAGCGAAGAGGCCCGCACCGATCGCCCTTCCC
AACAGTTGCGCAGCCTGAATGGCGAATGGACGCGCCCTGTAGCGGCGCATTAAGCGCGGCGGGTGTGGTG
GTTACGCGCAGCGTGACCGCT
